>Addgene plasmid #155255 | pcDNA-HisFlag-rUSP19CYT-CRmut | addgene full sequence | sequence record 313958 | Addgene NGS Result
CCTGTCGTGCCAGCTGCATTAATGAATCGGCCAACGCGCGGGGAGAGGCGGTTTGCGTATTGGGCGCTCT
TCCGCTTCCTCGCTCACTGACTCGCTGCGCTCGGTCGTTCGGCTGCGGCGAGCGGTATCAGCTCACTCAA
AGGCGGTAATACGGTTATCCACAGAATCAGGGGATAACGCAGGAAAGAACATGTGAGCAAAAGGCCAGCA
AAAGGCCAGGAACCGTAAAAAGGCCGCGTTGCTGGCGTTTTTCCATAGGCTCCGCCCCCCTGACGAGCAT
CACAAAAATCGACGCTCAAGTCAGAGGTGGCGAAACCCGACAGGACTATAAAGATACCAGGCGTTTCCCC
CTGGAAGCTCCCTCGTGCGCTCTCCTGTTCCGACCCTGCCGCTTACCGGATACCTGTCCGCCTTTCTCCC
TTCGGGAAGCGTGGCGCTTTCTCATAGCTCACGCTGTAGGTATCTCAGTTCGGTGTAGGTCGTTCGCTCC
AAGCTGGGCTGTGTGCACGAACCCCCCGTTCAGCCCGACCGCTGCGCCTTATCCGGTAACTATCGTCTTG
AGTCCAACCCGGTAAGACACGACTTATCGCCACTGGCAGCAGCCACTGGTAACAGGATTAGCAGAGCGAG
GTATGTAGGCGGTGCTACAGAGTTCTTGAAGTGGTGGCCTAACTACGGCTACACTAGAAGAACAGTATTT
GGTATCTGCGCTCTGCTGAAGCCAGTTACCTTCGGAAAAAGAGTTGGTAGCTCTTGATCCGGCAAACAAA
CCACCGCTGGTAGCGGTGGTTTTTTTGTTTGCAAGCAGCAGATTACGCGCAGAAAAAAAGGATCTCAAGA
AGATCCTTTGATCTTTTCTACGGGGTCTGACGCTCAGTGGAACGAAAACTCACGTTAAGGGATTTTGGTC
ATGAGATTATCAAAAAGGATCTTCACCTAGATCCTTTTAAATTAAAAATGAAGTTTTAAATCAATCTAAA
GTATATATGAGTAAACTTGGTCTGACAGTTACCAATGCTTAATCAGTGAGGCACCTATCTCAGCGATCTG
TCTATTTCGTTCATCCATAGTTGCCTGACTCCCCGTCGTGTAGATAACTACGATACGGGAGGGCTTACCA
TCTGGCCCCAGTGCTGCAATGATACCGCGAGACCCACGCTCACCGGCTCCAGATTTATCAGCAATAAACC
AGCCAGCCGGAAGGGCCGAGCGCAGAAGTGGTCCTGCAACTTTATCCGCCTCCATCCAGTCTATTAATTG
TTGCCGGGAAGCTAGAGTAAGTAGTTCGCCAGTTAATAGTTTGCGCAACGTTGTTGCCATTGCTACAGGC
ATCGTGGTGTCACGCTCGTCGTTTGGTATGGCTTCATTCAGCTCCGGTTCCCAACGATCAAGGCGAGTTA
CATGATCCCCCATGTTGTGCAAAAAAGCGGTTAGCTCCTTCGGTCCTCCGATCGTTGTCAGAAGTAAGTT
GGCCGCAGTGTTATCACTCATGGTTATGGCAGCACTGCATAATTCTCTTACTGTCATGCCATCCGTAAGA
TGCTTTTCTGTGACTGGTGAGTACTCAACCAAGTCATTCTGAGAATAGTGTATGCGGCGACCGAGTTGCT
CTTGCCCGGCGTCAATACGGGATAATACCGCGCCACATAGCAGAACTTTAAAAGTGCTCATCATTGGAAA
ACGTTCTTCGGGGCGAAAACTCTCAAGGATCTTACCGCTGTTGAGATCCAGTTCGATGTAACCCACTCGT
GCACCCAACTGATCTTCAGCATCTTTTACTTTCACCAGCGTTTCTGGGTGAGCAAAAACAGGAAGGCAAA
ATGCCGCAAAAAAGGGAATAAGGGCGACACGGAAATGTTGAATACTCATACTCTTCCTTTTTCAATATTA
TTGAAGCATTTATCAGGGTTATTGTCTCATGAGCGGATACATATTTGAATGTATTTAGAAAAATAAACAA
ATAGGGGTTCCGCGCACATTTCCCCGAAAAGTGCCACCTGACGTCGACGGATCGGGAGATCTCCCGATCC
CCTATGGTGCACTCTCAGTACAATCTGCTCTGATGCCGCATAGTTAAGCCAGTATCTGCTCCCTGCTTGT
GTGTTGGAGGTCGCTGAGTAGTGCGCGAGCAAAATTTAAGCTACAACAAGGCAAGGCTTGACCGACAATT
GCATGAAGAATCTGCTTAGGGTTAGGCGTTTTGCGCTGCTTCGCGATGTACGGGCCAGATATACGCGTTG
ACATTGATTATTGACTAGTTATTAATAGTAATCAATTACGGGGTCATTAGTTCATAGCCCATATATGGAG
TTCCGCGTTACATAACTTACGGTAAATGGCCCGCCTGGCTGACCGCCCAACGACCCCCGCCCATTGACGT
CAATAATGACGTATGTTCCCATAGTAACGCCAATAGGGACTTTCCATTGACGTCAATGGGTGGAGTATTT
ACGGTAAACTGCCCACTTGGCAGTACATCAAGTGTATCATATGCCAAGTACGCCCCCTATTGACGTCAAT
GACGGTAAATGGCCCGCCTGGCATTATGCCCAGTACATGACCTTATGGGACTTTCCTACTTGGCAGTACA
TCTACGTATTAGTCATCGCTATTACCATGGTGATGCGGTTTTGGCAGTACATCAATGGGCGTGGATAGCG
GTTTGACTCACGGGGATTTCCAAGTCTCCACCCCATTGACGTCAATGGGAGTTTGTTTTGGCACCAAAAT
CAACGGGACTTTCCAAAATGTCGTAACAACTCCGCCCCATTGACGCAAATGGGCGGTAGGCGTGTACGGT
GGGAGGTCTATATAAGCAGAGCTCTCTGGCTAACTAGAGAACCCACTGCTTACTGGCTTATCGAAATTAA
TACGACTCACTATAGGGAGACCCAAGCTGGCTAGTTAAGCTTGGTACCGAGCTCGGATCCACTAGTCCAG
TGTGGTGGAATTCTGCAGATATCCAGCACAGTGGCGGCCGCTCGAGTCTAGAGCCACCATGGCACATCAT
CATCATCATCACGACTACAAAGACCATGACGGTGATTATAAAGATCATGACATCGATTACAAGGATGACG
ATGACAAGCGCCCGGGCTGCAGGAATTCGATGGGTCCATGTGCTGGCACCAGTGCTACAGGCCCAAGGAG
GGGGCCTCCGGGATTGGAGGAGGCAACTAGTAAGAAGAAACAGAAGGATCGAGCAAACCAGGAAAGTAAG
GATGGAGATCCTAGGAGAGTGTCCATGCCTCGAAAGGAGCCCACCAAAGATGAACTGTTGCTCGATTGGA
GACAGAGTTCAGATAAGGTGGTTGTTAAGCTGCGCGTGGGAACAGGTCCCATATGTCTGGAGGAAGTAGA
TGCTGCTTTCACAGACACGGACTGTGTGGTGAGGCTTCCAGATGGTCGGCAGTGGGGTGGTGTCTTCTTT
GCTGAAATACAAAGTTCTTGTACCAAAGTGCAGACTCACAAGGGTGGTCTTCTACAGTTGGCACTACCAA
AGAAGGTGCCTCTTCTCACGTGGCCCTCTCTCCTGAAGAAACCTCTAGGGACCCAAGAACTGGTGCCAGG
ATTGCGGTGCCAGGAGAACGGACAAGAACTGTCTCCCATTGCCCTGGAGCCAGGTTCTGAGCCCCGCAGA
GCTAAACAGGAAGCTCGAAACCAGAAGAGGGCCCAGGGCCGTGGTGAGGTAGGCTCAGGGGCTAGCCCTG
GGGCACAGGCAGGGCCCAGTGCCAAGAGGGCTGTTCATCTCTGCAGAGGGCCAGAAGGTGAAGGGTCCAT
GGATGGGCCTGGCCCCCAGGGTGATGCCCCATCCTTCCTGTCCGACTCAGCTACGCAGGTTGAGGCTGAG
GAGCAGCTCCATGTTCCACCAGTGAACCCTCAAACAAGTCTCTTGGGCTCAGAGAAGAATTTAGCCCTTT
TGACAGTAGAGAAGACAGTGTCCCCCAGGAGTGACTCAGTCTCCCCAGTCATGATCCGGAACAGAGACCC
TGAGAAAGATGACCATTTCAAAGAGGAGATGGCAGTTGGAGCTGATCCTGCAGCCTTAGCGGATGAACCA
GAGTCTATGGTGAACCTGGCATTTGTCAAGAATGATTCGTATGAGAAGGGGCCGGATTCAGTGGTGGTGC
ACGTGTATGTGAAGGAGAGCCGCAGGGATACCTCTCGAGTACTTTTCCGAGAGCAGGACTTCACGCTGAT
CTTCCAGACCAGGGATGGAAATTTTCTGAGGCTGCATCCGGGCTGTGGGCCCCACACCATCTTCCGCTGG
CAGGTGAAGCTCAGGAACTTGATTGAGCCAGAGCAATGTACGTTTTGTTTCACGGCCTCTCGAATCGATA
TCTGCCTCCGGAAGCGGCAGAGTCAGCGCTGGGGGGGACTGGAGGCCCCTGCTACACGAGTGGGTGGTGC
AAAGGTTGCCGTGCCGACAGGTCCAACCCCTTTGGATTCAACCCCTCCAGGAGGTGGCCCCCTCCCTCTG
ACTGGCCAGGAGGAAGCCAGGGCTGTAGAGAAGGAAAAACCCAAGGCTCGGTCAGAGGACTCGGGGCTGG
ATGGTGTGGTGGCTCGCACCCCCTTGGAGCATGTTACCCCAAAGCCAGAACCGCACTTGGCCTCGCCCAA
ACCCACATGTATGGTGCCTCCAATGCCTCATAGTCCAGTGAGTGGAGATAGTGTGGAGGAGGATGAAGAG
GAAGAGAAGAAGGTTTGTCTCCCAGGCTTTACTGGCCTCGTCAACTTAGGGAACACCCGCTTCATGAATA
GTGTCATTCAGTCTCTGTCCAACACTCGGGAGCTTCGTGACTTCTTCCACGACCGATCCTTTGAGGCTGA
GATTAACTACAATAACCCATTGGGGACTGGTGGGCGTCTGGCTATTGGCTTCGCTGTGCTGCTCCGGGCC
CTGTGGAAGGGCACTCACCAAGCCTTTCAACCCTCCAAGCTAAAGGCCATTGTAGCAAGCAAGGCCAGCC
AGTTTACAGGCTACGCACAGCATGATGCCCAAGAGTTCATGGCTTTCTTGTTGGATGGGCTGCATGAAGA
CCTGAATCGGATCCAAAACAAACCCTACACAGAGACTGTGGACTCAGATGGGCGACCTGACGAGGTGGTG
GCTGAAGAAGCATGGCAGCGGCACAAGATGAGGAACGACTCATTCATTGTGGACCTGTTTCAGGGCCAGT
ACAAGTCAAAGCTGGTGTGCCCTGTGTGTGCCAAGGTCTCCATCACTTTTGACCCGTTCCTTTATCTGCC
GGTACCCTTGCCACAAAAGCAAAAGGTTCTCCCCATATATTATTTTGCCAGAGAGCCCCATAGCAAACCC
ATCAAGTTCCTGGTGAGCGTCAGCAAGGAGAACTCCAGCGCAAGCGAAGTTTTGGAGTCCCTCTCTCAGA
GTGTCCACGTGAAGCCTGAGAGCCTGCGCCTGGCTGAGGTAATTAAGAATCGTTTCCACCGTGTTTTCTT
GCCCTCCCACTCACTGGATGCTGTGTCGCCAACGGACGTGCTCCTGTGCTTTGAGCTGCTATCCCCAGAA
TTGGCTAAGGAGAGGGTAGTGGTGCTAGAGGTGCAGCAGCGCCCCCAGGTACCCAGCATCCCTATCTCCA
AGTGTGCAGCCTGCCAGCGGAAGCAGCAATCAGAAGATGAAAAACTGAAGCGTTGTACCCGTTGCTACCG
TGTGGGCTACTGCAACCAGTTCTGTCAGAAAACCCATTGGCCTGACCACAAAGGCCTCTGCCGCCCCGAG
AACATTGGCTACCCCTTCCTGGTCAGTGTACCTGCTTCACGCCTCACTTATGCCCGTCTTGCTCAGCTAC
TAGAAGGTTATGCCCGGTACTCTGTGAGCGTATTCCAACCACCCTTCCAGCCTGGCCGAATGGCTTTGGA
ATCACAGAGCCCTGGCTGTACCACGTTGCTTTCAACCAGCTCTCTGGAGGCTGGGGATAGTGAAAGAGAA
CCCATTCAGCCTTCTGAGCTCCAGTTGGTGACTCCTGTGGCTGAGGGGGATACCGGGGCTCACCGCATGT
GGCCACCTGCTGATCGGGGTCCTGTGCCTAGCACCAGTGGAATTTCTTCCGAGATGCTGGCCAGTGGGCC
TATGGAAGGGTGTTCCTTGCTTGCTGGTGAGAGGGTGTCTCGGCCTGAAGCTGCTGTGCCTGGGTACCAG
CACTCACGTGAGTCTGTGAGCGCCCACACGCCCCAGTTCTTCATCTATAAAATTGATGCGTCAAGCCGTG
AGCAGCGGCTGGAGGACAAAGGGGACACTCCACTGGAGCTAGGTGATGACTGTAGCCTGGCTCTGGTGTG
GCGGAACAACGAACGCCTTCAGGAGTTTGTGCTGGTGGCCTCCAAGGAGCTGGAGTGTGCTGAAGACCCA
GGCTCCGCTGGTGAGGCTGCCCGTGCTGGCCACTTCACCCTGGACCAGTGCCTCAATCTCTTTACACGGC
CTGAAGTGCTGGCACCTGAGGAAGCCTGGTACTGCCCACAGTGCAAACAGCATCGAGAGGCCTCCAAGCA
GCTGCTGCTGTGGCGCCTACCAAATGTGCTCATCGTGCAGCTCAAGCGTTTCTCCTTTCGTAGCTTCATT
TGGCGTGACAAGATCAATGACTTGGTGGAGTTTCCAGTTCGGAACCTGGACTTGAGCAAGTTCTGTATTG
GTCAGAAAGAGGAGCAGCTGCCTAGCTATGACCTGTATGCAGTCATCAACCACTACGGAGGCATGATCGG
CGGCCACTACACTGCCTGTGCACGGCTGCCCAGTGACCGTAGTAGCCAGCGCAGTGACGTGGGCTGGCGC
TTGTTTGATGACAGCACGGTGACAACAGTAGACGAGAGCCAGGTGGTGACACGCTATGCCTATGTGCTCT
TCTACCGTCGGCGGAACTCTCCTGTGGAGAGGCCCCCCAGGGCAGCTCACGCTGAACACCACCCAGACCT
AGGCCCTGCAGCCGAGGCTGCTGCCAGCCAGGCTTCCCGGATTTGGCAGGAGCTCGAGGCCGAGGAGGAG
ATGGTGCCCGAGGGGCCTGGGCCTCTGGGTCCTTGGGGGCCCCAAGACTGGGTGGGGCCCCCGCCACGTG
GCCCTACCACATCAGACGAGGGCTGCCTCCGATACTTTGTCCTGGGTACCGTGGCGGCTTTGGTGGCCCT
TGTGCTCAACGTATTCTATCCTCTGGTATCTCAGAGTCGCTGGAGATGAGCTCCCCTGCAGGCGCCTGCT
GTGAGCTGGCCTACCTATGCTCACCAGGACAGGCCTGCCTTTGTGGTGGGAGACAGCTCTGGGCTCTGAG
CCTCAGTGTATGTATCTGGTGGGAGACTTGTTGGGACTACAGCCTCTGTGGGGGCAGAGTATCCTAGGGT
GTGTGTCCATCCAGTTGTCTGTCCTCCTGTTTCTCTGACCCTTGTCCTAGGGCTTGGGGAATTCGATATC
AAGCTAAACCCGCTGATCAGCCTCGACTGTGCCTTCTAGTTGCCAGCCATCTGTTGTTTGCCCCTCCCCC
GTGCCTTCCTTGACCCTGGAAGGTGCCACTCCCACTGTCCTTTCCTAATAAAATGAGGAAATTGCATCGC
ATTGTCTGAGTAGGTGTCATTCTATTCTGGGGGGTGGGGTGGGGCAGGACAGCAAGGGGGAGGATTGGGA
AGACAATAGCAGGCATGCTGGGGATGCGGTGGGCTCTATGGCTTCTGAGGCGGAAAGAACCAGCTGGGGC
TCTAGGGGGTATCCCC
[124 nt withheld, positions 7717-7840]
C
[91 nt withheld, positions 7842-7932]
A
[49 nt withheld, positions 7934-7982]
CCTTTGACGTTGGAGTCCACGTTCTTT
[37 nt withheld, positions 8010-8046]
ACCCTATCTCGGTCTATTCTTTTGATTTATAAGGGATTTTGCCGATTTCGGCCTATTGGTTAAAAAATGA
GCTGATTTAACAAAAATTTAACGCGAATTAATTCTGTGGAATGTGTGTCAGTTAGGGTGTGGAAAGTCCC
CAGGCTCCCCAGCAGGCAGAAGTATGCAAAGCATGCATCTCAATTAGTCAGCAACCAGGTGTGGAAAGTC
CCCAGGCTCCCCAGCAGGCAGAAGTATGCAAAGCATGCATCTCAATTAGTCAGCAACCATAGTCCCGCCC
CTAACTCCGCCCATCCCGCCCCTAACTCCGCCCAGTTCCGCCCATTCTCCGCCCCATGGCTGACTAATTT
TTTTTATTTATGCAGAGGCCGAGGCCGCCTCTGCCTCTGAGCTATTCCAGAAGTAGTGAGGAGGCTTTTT
TGGAGGCCTAGGCTTTTGCAAAAAGCTCCCGGGAGCTTGTATATCCATTTTCGGATCTGATCAAGAGACA
GGATGAGGATCGTTTCGCATGATTGAACAAGATGGATTGCACGCAGGTTCTCCGGCCGCTTGGGTGGAGA
GGCTATTCGGCTATGACTGGGCACAACAGACAATCGGCTGCTCTGATGCCGCCGTGTTCCGGCTGTCAGC
GCAGGGGCGCCCGGTTCTTTTTGTCAAGACCGACCTGTCCGGTGCCCTGAATGAACTGCAGGACGAGGCA
GCGCGGCTATCGTGGCTGGCCACGACGGGCGTTCCTTGCGCAGCTGTGCTCGACGTTGTCACTGAAGCGG
GAAGGGACTGGCTGCTATTGGGCGAAGTGCCGGGGCAGGATCTCCTGTCATCTCACCTTGCTCCTGCCGA
GAAAGTATCCATCATGGCTGATGCAATGCGGCGGCTGCATACGCTTGATCCGGCTACCTGCCCATTCGAC
CACCAAGCGAAACATCGCATCGAGCGAGCACGTACTCGGATGGAAGCCGGTCTTGTCGATCAGGATGATC
TGGACGAAGAGCATCAGGGGCTCGCGCCAGCCGAACTGTTCGCCAGGCTCAAGGCGCGCATGCCCGACGG
CGAGGATCTCGTCGTGACCCATGGCGATGCCTGCTTGCCGAATATCATGGTGGAAAATGGCCGCTTTTCT
GGATTCATCGACTGTGGCCGGCTGGGTGTGGCGGACCGCTATCAGGACATAGCGTTGGCTACCCGTGATA
TTGCTGAAGAGCTTGGCGGCGAATGGGCTGACCGCTTCCTCGTGCTTTACGGTATCGCCGCTCCCGATTC
GCAGCGCATCGCCTTCTATCGCCTTCTTGACGAGTTCTTCTGAGCGGGACTCTGGGGTTCGCGAAATGAC
CGACCAAGCGACGCCCAACCTGCCATCACGAGATTTCGATTCCACCGCCGCCTTCTATGAAAGGTTGGGC
TTCGGAATCGTTTTCCGGGACGCCGGCTGGATGATCCTCCAGCGCGGGGATCTCATGCTGGAGTTCTTCG
CCCACCCCAACTTGTTTATTGCAGCTTATAATGGTTACAAATAAAGCAATAGCATCACAAATTTCACAAA
TAAAGCATTTTTTTCACTGCATTCTAGTTGTGGTTTGTCCAAACTCATCAATGTATCTTATCATGTCTGT
ATACCGTCGACCTCTAGCTAGAGCTTGGCGTAATCATGGTCATAGCTGTTTCCTGTGTGAAATTGTTATC
CGCTCACAATTCCACACAACATACGAGCCGGAAGCATAAAGTGTAAAGCCTGGGGTGCCTAATGAGTGAG
CTAACTCACATTAATTGCGTTGCGCTCACTGCCCGCTTTCCAGTCGGGAAA
Features (pLannotate 1.2.2; 24 found; start..end, strand, type, name):
    250..838     -  rep_origin     ori: high-copy-number ColE1/pMB1/pBR322/pUC origin of replication
   1009..1869    -  CDS            AmpR: β-lactamase; bla; confers resistance to ampicillin, carbenicillin, and related antibiotics
   1870..1974    -  promoter       AmpR promoter: bla
   2033..2085    -  misc_feature   bom (fragment): basis of mobility region from pBR322
   2240..2619    +  enhancer       CMV enhancer: human cytomegalovirus immediate early enhancer
   2620..2823    +  promoter       CMV promoter: human cytomegalovirus (CMV) immediate early promoter
   2819..2852    +  LTR            5' LTR (truncated) (fragment): truncated 5' long terminal repeat (LTR) from HIV-1
   2868..2886    +  promoter       T7 promoter: promoter for bacteriophage T7 RNA polymerase
   3005..3021    +  CDS            capTEV™ (fragment): composite tag for in vivo biotinylation, TEV protease cleavage, and 6xHis tagging
   3023..3088    +  CDS            3xFLAG: three tandem FLAG® epitope tags, followed by an enterokinase cleavage site
   3091..3111    +  misc_feature   MCS (fragment): pBluescript multiple cloning site
   3122..7186    +  CDS            Usp19: UBP19_RAT - Experimental evidence at protein level: Swiss-Prot protein existence level 1. Deubiquitinating enzyme that regulates the degradation of various proteins. Deubiquitinates and prevents proteasomal degradation of RNF123 which in turn stimulates CDKN1B ubiquitin-dependent degradation thereby playing a role in cell proliferation. Involved in decreased protein synthesis in atrophying skeletal muscle. Modulates transcription of major myofibrillar proteins. Also involved in turnover of endoplasmic-reticulum-associated degradation (ERAD) substrates. Regulates the stability of BIRC2/c-IAP1 a
   7408..7425    +  misc_feature   MCS (fragment): pBluescript multiple cloning site
   7447..7671    +  polyA_signal   bGH poly(A) signal: bovine growth hormone polyadenylation signal
   7675..7696    +  promoter       SV40 promoter (fragment): SV40 enhancer and early promoter
   7717..8145    +  rep_origin     f1 ori (sequence partly withheld): f1 bacteriophage origin of replication; arrow indicates direction of (+) strand synthesis
   8159..8488    +  promoter       SV40 promoter: SV40 enhancer and early promoter
   8555..9346    +  CDS            neo: KKA2_KLEPN - Also known as kan, nptII. Experimental evidence at protein level: Swiss-Prot protein existence level 1. Resistance to kanamycin, neomycin, paromomycin, ribostamycin, butirosin and gentamicin B. From Klebsiella pneumoniae.
   9372..9530    +  CDS            ble (fragment): BLE_KLEPN - Experimental evidence at protein level: Swiss-Prot protein existence level 1. Binding protein with a strong affinity to the bleomycin family of antibiotics. Binds to CL990; an antimitotic-antibiotic compound. From Klebsiella pneumoniae.
   9525..9646    +  polyA_signal   SV40 poly(A) signal: SV40 polyadenylation signal
   9719..9735    -  protein_bind   lac operator: The lac repressor binds to the lac operator to inhibit transcription in E. coli. This inhibition can be relieved by adding lactose or isopropyl-β-D-thiogalactopyranoside (IPTG). lac repressor encoded by lacI
   9743..9773    -  promoter       lac promoter: promoter for the E. coli lac operon
   9788..9809    -  protein_bind   CAP binding site: CAP binding activates transcription in the presence of cAMP. E. coli catabolite activator protein
   9822..67      -  CDS            lacI (fragment) (across the origin): lac repressor; lacI; The lac repressor binds to the lac operator to inhibit transcription in E. coli. This inhibition can be relieved by adding lactose or isopropyl-β-D-thiogalactopyranoside (IPTG).
