[The description below was written by a language model from this plasmid's Addgene catalogue record and pLannotate feature annotations shown in this document.]
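Description:
pcDNA-HisFlag-rUSP19CYT-CRmut is a mammalian expression plasmid built on the pcDNA 3.1/Myc-His A backbone for overexpressing a mutated form of the CYT isoform of rat USP19, a deubiquitinating enzyme. It is propagated in E. coli as a high-copy plasmid through a ColE1/pUC-type origin with ampicillin selection from the β-lactamase gene. An f1 origin is also present. For stable selection in mammalian cells, an SV40 early promoter drives a neomycin phosphotransferase gene terminated by an SV40 polyadenylation signal, allowing selection with G418.

The expression cassette uses the human CMV immediate-early enhancer and promoter, followed by a T7 promoter that also serves as a sequencing primer site. The open reading frame begins with an N-terminal 6xHis tag (picked up by the annotation software as a fragment of a composite tag) and a 3xFLAG epitope, fused to the rat Usp19 coding sequence. Transcription ends at the bovine growth hormone polyadenylation signal. The tags allow detection, immunoprecipitation or affinity purification of the expressed protein. Because the tags are carried on the insert and the 3′ cloning site was destroyed, the backbone's own Myc-His tag does not appear in the feature table.

The insert carries a Cys545-to-Arg substitution. The record does not explain its effect, but the "CR mutant" is presumably meant for comparison with the wild-type enzyme. The annotated Usp19 feature is slightly longer than the stated insert size. Several short annotations (HIV-1 LTR, ble, lac elements and lacI fragments) look like backbone remnants or software matches rather than functional parts.
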