Addgene plasmid #155255: pcDNA-HisFlag-rUSP19CYT-CRmut
Purpose: for mammalian overexpression of the mutated CYT isoform of rat USP19
Depositing lab: Simon Wing. Depositing organization: Research Institute of the McGill University Health Centre.
Backbone
  Vector backbone: pcDNA 3.1/Myc-His A
  Backbone size w/o insert (bp): 5493
  Vector type: Mammalian Expression
  Selectable markers: Neomycin (select with G418)
Growth in bacteria
  Bacterial resistance: Ampicillin, 100 μg/mL
  Growth temperature: 37°C
  Growth strain: DH5alpha
  Copy number: High Copy
Gene/Insert
  Gene/Insert name: USP19 (CYT isoform) CR mutant
  Species: R. norvegicus (rat)
  Insert size (bp): 3969
  Mutation: Cys(545) to Arg
  Entrez Gene: Usp19
  Promoter: CMV
  Tag / fusion protein: 6XHis-3XFlag (N terminal on insert)
  Cloning method: Restriction Enzyme; 5′ cloning site XbaI (not destroyed); 3′ cloning site PmeI (destroyed during cloning)
  Sequencing primers: 5′ T7; 3′ BGHreverse
Terms and licenses: Academic/Nonprofit Terms; Industry Terms: Not Available to Industry
How to cite: pcDNA-HisFlag-rUSP19CYT-CRmut was a gift from Simon Wing (Addgene plasmid # 155255)
